>Addgene plasmid #114943 | AT1G51820 M3_pECIA2 | addgene full sequence | sequence record 296500 | Addgene NGS Result
GTAAAACGACGGCCAGTGAATTAATTCGTTGCAGGACAGGATGTGGTGCCCGATGTGACTAGCTCTTTGC
TGCAGGCCGTCCTATCCTCTGGTTCCGATAAGAGACCCAGAACTCCGGCCCCCCACCGCCCACCGCCACC
CCCATACATATGTGGTACGCAAGTAAGAGTGCCTGCGCATGCCCCATGTGCCCCACCAAGAGCTTTGCAT
CCCATACAAGTCCCCAAAGTGGAGAACCGAACCAATTCTTCGCGGGCAGAACAAAAGCTTCTGCACACGT
CTCCACTCGAATTTGGAGCCGGCCGGCGTGTGCAAAAGAGGTGAATCGAACGAAAGACCCGTGTGTAAAG
CCGCGTTTCCAAAATGTATAAAACCGAGAGCATCTGGCCAATGTGCATCAGTTGTGGTCAGCAGCAAAAT
CAAGTGAATCATCTCAGTGCAACTAAAGGGGGGATCCGATCTCAATATGAAGTTATGCATATTACTGGCC
GTCGTGGCCTTTGTTGGCCTCTCGCTCGGGAGTGTGGATTGTGGTTTATCCCTTCTTGAGTCTCCTTACG
ATGCACCACAAACGGGTTTAACATATACATCAGATGCCGATTTAGTAGCTAGTGGCAAAACCGGTAGACT
CGCCAAAGAATTTGAACCACTCGTTGATAAGCCGACTTTGACACTGAGATACTTTCCAGAGGGAGTACGA
AACTGCTACAATCTAAATGTCACCAGCGACACCAACTATTTAATCAAGGCCACATTTGTATATGGGAATT
ACGATGGTCTTAATGTTGGGCCAAACTTCAACCTTTATCTCGGTCCGAATTTGTGGACAACGGTGAGTAG
CAATGACACTATAGAGGAAATAATCCTTGTGACCAGATCCAACTCTTTACAGGTGTGTCTTGTTAAGACG
GGAATAAGTATACCTTTTATAAATATGTTGGAGCTACGACCGATGAAGAAAAATATGTACGTTACTCAAA
GCGGTTCACTGAAGTATTTATTCAGAGGGTATATTAGCAATTCAAGTACTCGTATAAGGTTCCCGGATGA
TGTCTATGACCGTAAATGGTACCCGCTCTTCGACGACTCATGGACACAAGTAACTACAAATCTCAAAGTG
AACACAAGTATTACTTATGAACTACCACAAAGTGTAATGGCAAAAGCCGCAACGCCAATTAAGGCTAACG
ACACCTTGAACATTACATGGACGGTAGAGCCCCCTACTACACAGTTTTACTCTTACGTACACATTGCAGA
GATTCAGGCTCTAAGGGCAAACGAGACAAGGGAGTTCAATGTGACACTGAATGGAGAATATACTTTTGGA
CCTTTTAGTCCTATACCGCTAAAAACCGCATCCATAGTCGACTTAAGCCCAGGGCAATGCGATGGAGGGA
GATGCATTTTGCAGGTTGTGAAGACGCTGAAATCTACGCTTCCTCCTTTACTTAATGCTATCGAAGCTTT
CACCGTGATTGATTTCCCGCAAATGGAGACAAATGAAAATGATGTTGCTGGGATCAAGAATGTTCAAGGT
ACTTATGGATTGAGTAGAATTAGTTGGCAAGGAGATCCATGTGTCCCCAAACAGTTATTGTGGGATGGTC
TAAACTGCAAAAACTCGGATATTTCTACGCCACCGATAATCACTTCCTTAGACTTATCTTCAAGTGGATT
AACTGGGATCATCACGCAAGCCATTAAGAATCTTACTCACCTGCAAATATTGGACTTGTCAGATAATAAT
TTGACTGGAGAAGTACCTGAGTTTTTAGCTGACATAAAATCACTCTTGGTCATAAACTTAAGTGGTAATA
ATCTAAGTGGCTCAGTTCCTCCCTCACTTCTTCAGAAGAAAGGAATGAAGTTAAATGTCGAAGGCAATCC
TCATATTCTTTGCACAACGGGTTCTTGTGTCAAGAAAAAAGAGGATGGACATAAGAAAAAGAGTCTGGAG
GTGCTGTTCCAGGGACCAGGGAGCGACAAAACTCACACATGCCCACCGTGCCCAGCACCTGAACTCCTGG
GGGGACCGTCAGTCTTCCTCTTCCCCCCAAAACCCAAGGACACCCTCATGATCTCCCGGACCCCTGAGGT
CACATGCGTGGTGGTGGACGTGAGCCACGAAGACCCTGAGGTCAAGTTCAACTGGTACGTGGACGGCGTG
GAGGTGCATAATGCCAAGACAAAGCCGCGGGAGGAGCAGTACAACAGCACGTACCGTGTGGTCAGCGTCC
TCACCGTCCTGCACCAGGACTGGCTGAATGGCAAGGAGTACAAGTGCAAGGTCTCCAACAAAGCCCTCCC
AGCCCCCATCGAGAAAACCATCTCCAAAGCCAAAGGGCAGCCCCGAGAACCACAGGTGTACACCCTGCCC
CCATCCCGGGAGGAGATGACCAAGAACCAGGTCAGCCTGACCTGCCTGGTCAAAGGCTTCTATCCCAGCG
ACATCGCCGTGGAGTGGGAGAGCAATGGGCAGCCGGAGAACAACTACAAGACCACGCCTCCCGTGCTGGA
CTCCGACGGCTCCTTCTTCCTCTACAGCAAGCTCACCGTGGACAAGAGCAGGTGGCAGCAGGGGAACGTC
TTCTCATGCTCCGTGATGCATGAGGGTCTGCACAACCACTACACGCAGAAGAGCCTCTCCCTGTCTCCGG
GTAAATCTAGAGGGCCCTTCGAAGGTAAGCCTATCCCTAACCCTCTCCTCGGTCTCGATTCTACGCGTAC
CGGTCATCATCACCATCACCATTGAGTTTAAACCCGCTGATCAGCCTCGACTGTGCCTTCTAAGGCCTGA
GCTCGCTGATCAGCCTCGATCGAGGATCCAGACATGATAAGATACATTGATGAGTTTGGACAAACCACAA
CTAGAATGCAGTGAAAAAAATGCTTTATTTGTGAAATTTGTGATGCTATTGCTTTATTTGTAACCATTAT
AAGCTGCAATAAACAAGTTAACAACAACAATTGCATTCATTTTATGTTTCAGGTTCAGGGGGAGGTGTGG
GAGGTTTTTTAAAGCAAGTAAAACCTCTACAAATGTGGTATGGCTGATTATGATCAGTCGACCTGCAGGC
ATGCAAGCTTGGCGTAATCATGGTCATAGCTGTTTCCTGTGTGAAATTGTTATCCGCTCACAATTCCACA
CAACATACGAGCCGGAAGCATAAAGTGTAAAGCCTGGGGTGCCTAATGAGTGAGCTAACTCACATTAATT
GCGTTGCGCTCACTGCCCGCTTTCCAGTCGGGAAACCTGTCGTGCCAGCTGCATTAATGAATCGGCCAAC
GCGCGGGGAGAGGCGGTTTGCGTATTGGGCGCTCTTCCGCTTCCTCGCTCACTGACTCGCTGCGCTCGGT
CGTTCGGCTGCGGCGAGCGGTATCAGCTCACTCAAAGGCGGTAATACGGTTATCCACAGAATCAGGGGAT
AACGCAGGAAAGAACATGTGAGCAAAAGGCCAGCAAAAGGCCAGGAACCGTAAAAAGGCCGCGTTGCTGG
CGTTTTTCCATAGGCTCCGCCCCCCTGACGAGCATCACAAAAATCGACGCTCAAGTCAGAGGTGGCGAAA
CCCGACAGGACTATAAAGATACCAGGCGTTTCCCCCTGGAAGCTCCCTCGTGCGCTCTCCTGTTCCGACC
CTGCCGCTTACCGGATACCTGTCCGCCTTTCTCCCTTCGGGAAGCGTGGCGCTTTCTCATAGCTCACGCT
GTAGGTATCTCAGTTCGGTGTAGGTCGTTCGCTCCAAGCTGGGCTGTGTGCACGAACCCCCCGTTCAGCC
CGACCGCTGCGCCTTATCCGGTAACTATCGTCTTGAGTCCAACCCGGTAAGACACGACTTATCGCCACTG
GCAGCAGCCACTGGTAACAGGATTAGCAGAGCGAGGTATGTAGGCGGTGCTACAGAGTTCTTGAAGTGGT
GGCCTAACTACGGCTACACTAGAAGAACAGTATTTGGTATCTGCGCTCTGCTGAAGCCAGTTACCTTCGG
AAAAAGAGTTGGTAGCTCTTGATCCGGCAAACAAACCACCGCTGGTAGCGGTGGTTTTTTTGTTTGCAAG
CAGCAGATTACGCGCAGAAAAAAAGGATCTCAAGAAGATCCTTTGATCTTTTCTACGGGGTCTGACGCTC
AGTGGAACGAAAACTCACGTTAAGGGATTTTGGTCATGAGATTATCAAAAAGGATCTTCACCTAGATCCT
TTTAAATTAAAAATGAAGTTTTAAATCAATCTAAAGTATATATGAGTAAACTTGGTCTGACAGTTACCAA
TGCTTAATCAGTGAGGCACCTATCTCAGCGATCTGTCTATTTCGTTCATCCATAGTTGCCTGACTCCCCG
TCGTGTAGATAACTACGATACGGGAGGGCTTACCATCTGGCCCCAGTGCTGCAATGATACCGCGAGACCC
ACGCTCACCGGCTCCAGATTTATCAGCAATAAACCAGCCAGCCGGAAGGGCCGAGCGCAGAAGTGGTCCT
GCAACTTTATCCGCCTCCATCCAGTCTATTAATTGTTGCCGGGAAGCTAGAGTAAGTAGTTCGCCAGTTA
ATAGTTTGCGCAACGTTGTTGCCATTGCTACAGGCATCGTGGTGTCACGCTCGTCGTTTGGTATGGCTTC
ATTCAGCTCCGGTTCCCAACGATCAAGGCGAGTTACATGATCCCCCATGTTGTGCAAAAAAGCGGTTAGC
TCCTTCGGTCCTCCGATCGTTGTCAGAAGTAAGTTGGCCGCAGTGTTATCACTCATGGTTATGGCAGCAC
TGCATAATTCTCTTACTGTCATGCCATCCGTAAGATGCTTTTCTGTGACTGGTGAGTACTCAACCAAGTC
ATTCTGAGAATAGTGTATGCGGCGACCGAGTTGCTCTTGCCCGGCGTCAATACGGGATAATACCGCGCCA
CATAGCAGAACTTTAAAAGTGCTCATCATTGGAAAACGTTCTTCGGGGCGAAAACTCTCAAGGATCTTAC
CGCTGTTGAGATCCAGTTCGATGTAACCCACTCGTGCACCCAACTGATCTTCAGCATCTTTTACTTTCAC
CAGCGTTTCTGGGTGAGCAAAAACAGGAAGGCAAAATGCCGCAAAAAAGGGAATAAGGGCGACACGGAAA
TGTTGAATACTCATACTCTTCCTTTTTCAATATTATTGAAGCATTTATCAGGGTTATTGTCTCATGAGCG
GATACATATTTGAATGTATTTAGAAAAATAAACAAATAGGGGTTCCGCGCACATTTCCCCGAAAAGTGCC
ACCTGACGTCTAAGAAACCATTATTATCATGACATTAACCTATAAAAATAGGCGTATCACGAGGCCCTTT
CGTCTCGCGCGTTTCGGTGATGACGGTGAAAACCTCTGACACATGCAGCTCCCGGAGACGGTCACAGCTT
GTCTGTAAGCGGATGCCGGGAGCAGACAAGCCCGTCAGGGCGCGTCAGCGGGTGTTGGCGGGTGTCGGGG
CTGGCTTAACTATGCGGCATCAGAGCAGATTGTACTGAGAGTGCACCATATGCGGTGTGAAATACCGCAC
AGATGCGTAAGGAGAAAATACCGCATCAGGCGCCATTCGCCATTCAGGCTGCGCAACTGTTGGGAAGGGC
GATCGGTGCGGGCCTCTTCGCTATTACGCCAGCTGGCGAAAGGGGGATGTGCTGCAAGGCGATTAAGTTG
GGTAACGCCAGGGTTTTCCCAGTCACGACGTT
Features (pLannotate 1.2.2; 18 found; start..end, strand, type, name):
     23..449     +  promoter       MT promoter: Drosophila metallothionein promoter
    467..520     +  sig_peptide    BiP signal sequence: Drosophila BiP signal sequence
    521..1963    +  CDS            Y5182_ARATH (fragment): Experimental evidence at protein level: Swiss-Prot protein existence level 1. From Arabidopsis thaliana (Mouse-ear cress).
   1985..2665    +  CDS            IGHG1 (fragment): IGHG1_HUMAN - Experimental evidence at protein level: Swiss-Prot protein existence level 1. Constant region of immunoglobulin heavy chains. Immunoglobulins, also known as antibodies, are membrane-bound or secreted glycoproteins produced by B lymphocytes. In the recognition phase of humoral immunity, the membrane-bound immunoglobulins serve as receptors which, upon binding of a specific antigen, trigger the clonal expansion and differentiation of B lymphocytes into immunoglobulins- secreting plasma cells. Secreted immunoglobulins mediate the effector phase of humoral immunity, which results in
   2684..2725    +  CDS            V5 tag: epitope tag from simian virus 5
   2825..2959    -  polyA_signal   SV40 poly(A) signal: SV40 polyadenylation signal
   2982..3066    -  CDS            large T antigen (fragment): large T antigen from SV40 (simian virus 40)
   3066..3090    +  misc_feature   MCS (fragment): pUC18/19 multiple cloning site
   3127..3143    -  protein_bind   lac operator: The lac repressor binds to the lac operator to inhibit transcription in E. coli. This inhibition can be relieved by adding lactose or isopropyl-β-D-thiogalactopyranoside (IPTG). lac repressor encoded by lacI
   3151..3181    -  promoter       lac promoter: promoter for the E. coli lac operon
   3196..3217    -  protein_bind   CAP binding site: CAP binding activates transcription in the presence of cAMP. E. coli catabolite activator protein
   3230..3322    -  CDS            lacI (fragment): lac repressor; lacI; The lac repressor binds to the lac operator to inhibit transcription in E. coli. This inhibition can be relieved by adding lactose or isopropyl-β-D-thiogalactopyranoside (IPTG).
   3505..4093    -  rep_origin     ori: high-copy-number ColE1/pMB1/pBR322/pUC origin of replication
   4264..5124    -  CDS            AmpR: β-lactamase; bla; confers resistance to ampicillin, carbenicillin, and related antibiotics
   5125..5229    -  promoter       AmpR promoter: bla
   5324..5359    +  CDS            rop (fragment): Rop protein, which maintains plasmids at low copy number; rop
   5461..5560    +  misc_feature   bom (fragment): basis of mobility region from pBR322
   5566..21      -  CDS            lacZα (fragment) (across the origin): LacZα fragment of β-galactosidase; lacZ fragment
