[The description below was written by a language model from this plasmid's Addgene catalogue record and pLannotate feature annotations shown in this document.]
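Description:
AT1G51820 M3_pECIA2 is an insect-cell expression plasmid built on the pECIA2 backbone. It produces the secreted extracellular domain of the Arabidopsis thaliana leucine-rich repeat receptor kinase encoded by AT1G51820. In bacteria, the 5.7 kb plasmid is maintained through a high-copy ColE1/pUC-type origin and selected with ampicillin via the β-lactamase gene. Short fragments of lacZα, lacI, rop and bom, along with the lac promoter and operator, are leftovers from the parental cloning vector and are not part of the expression design.

The expression cassette is driven by the Drosophila metallothionein promoter, which is induced with copper sulfate in Drosophila cell culture. Downstream of the promoter, a Drosophila BiP signal sequence directs the protein into the secretory pathway. It is followed in frame by the receptor ectodomain, which was inserted by ligation-independent cloning. The ectodomain is fused at its C terminus to a human IgG1 Fc region, a V5 epitope and, according to the depositor, a hexahistidine tag. The automated annotation does not list the hexahistidine tag separately. An SV40 polyadenylation signal lies after the coding region, although it is annotated on the opposite strand.

The Fc moiety dimerises the ectodomain and provides a handle for capture, while the V5 and His tags allow detection and purification. The record designates this plasmid as the bait vector, to be paired with the matching prey construct in pECIA14. Together they were part of a systematic extracellular interaction screen that mapped binding among Arabidopsis LRR receptor kinase ectodomains. The meaning of the "M3" label in the name is not explained in the record.
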