Addgene plasmid #114943: AT1G51820 M3_pECIA2
Purpose: Bait vector AT1G51820 M3_pECIA2 should be used with prey vector AT1G51820 M3_pECIA14.
Depositing lab: Youssef Belkhadir. Depositing organization: Gregor Mendel Institute of Molecular Plant Biology. Publication: An extracellular network of Arabidopsis leucine-rich repeat receptor kinases. Smakowska-Luzan E, Mott GA, Parys K, Stegmann M, Howton TC, Layeghifard M, Neuhold J, Lehner A, Kong J, Grunwald K, Weinberger N, Satbhai SB, Mayer D, Busch W, Madalinski M, Stolt-Bergner P, Provart NJ, Mukhtar MS, Zipfel C, Desveaux D, Guttman DS, Belkhadir Y. Nature. 2018 Jan 18;553(7688):342-346. doi: 10.1038/nature25184. Epub 2018 Jan 10. PubMed 29320478.
Backbone
  Vector backbone: pECIA2
  Backbone manufacturer: Chris Garcia (Addgene plasmid # 47032)
  Vector type: Insect Expression
Growth in bacteria
  Bacterial resistance: Ampicillin, 100 μg/mL
  Growth temperature: 37°C
  Growth strain: DH5alpha
  Copy number: High Copy
Gene/Insert
  Gene/Insert name: AT1G51820
  Species: A. thaliana (mustard weed)
  Entrez Gene: AT1G51820 (a.k.a. AT1G51820, T14L22.3, T14L22_3)
  Promoter: Metallothionein (Copper-Inducible)
  Tag / fusion protein: Fc, V5 and hexahistidine tags (C terminal on backbone)
  Cloning method: Ligation Independent Cloning
Terms and licenses: Academic/Nonprofit Terms; Industry Terms: Not Available to Industry
Depositor comments: Plasmid for secreted expression in Drosophila cell culture by induction via CuSO4. Insert is an extracellular domain of indicated LRR-RK, C-terminally tagged with Fc, V5 and hexahistidine tags. Insert Protein Sequence: SVDCGLSLLESPYDAPQTGLTYTSDADLVASGKTGRLAKEFEPLVDKPTLTLRYFPEGVRNCYNLNVTSDTNYLIKATFVYGNYDGLNVGPNFNLYLGPNLWTTVSSNDTIEEIILVTRSNSLQVCLVKTGISIPFINMLELRPMKKNMYVTQSGSLKYLFRGYISNSSTRIRFPDDVYDRKWYPLFDDSWTQVTTNLKVNTSITYELPQSVMAKAATPIKANDTLNITWTVEPPTTQFYSYVHIAEIQALRANETREFNVTLNGEYTFGPFSPIPLKTASIVDLSPGQCDGGRCILQVVKTLKSTLPPLLNAIEAFTVIDFPQMETNENDVAGIKNVQGTYGLSRISWQGDPCVPKQLLWDGLNCKNSDISTPPIITSLDLSSSGLTGIITQAIKNLTHLQILDLSDNNLTGEVPEFLADIKSLLVINLSGNNLSGSVPPSLLQKKGMKLNVEGNPHILCTTGSCVKKKEDGHKKKS
How to cite: AT1G51820 M3_pECIA2 was a gift from Youssef Belkhadir (Addgene plasmid # 114943 ; http://n2t.net/addgene:114943 ; RRID:Addgene_114943)
